>Addgene plasmid #27838 | pUT1498-HQ858756 | depositor full sequence | sequence record 13112 | Author sequence
CAAATAATGATTTTATTTTGACTGATAGTGACCTGTTCGTTGCAACAAATTGATGAGCAATGCTTTTTTA
TAATGCCAACTTTGTACAAAAAAGCAGGCTCCGCGGCCGCCTTGTTTAACTTTAAGAAGGAGCCCTTCAC
CATGGCGCAGAGCAACTGGGAAGCGGATAAGATGCTCGACGTGTATATCTATGACTACCTGCTGAAGAGG
AACCTGCAGACGACGGCCAAGGCTTTCATGACCGAGGGAAAGGTTGCTGCTGATCCAGTTGCAATTGATG
CTCCTGGAGGGTTTCTGTTTGAGTGGTGGTCTGTCTTTTGGGATATATTCATCGCAAGGACAAATGAAAA
GCATTCTGAAGTTGCAGCGGCATATCTAGAGGCACAGCAAATAAAAGCAAGAGAGCACCAGCAGCAGATG
CAGATGCAGCAATTGCAACTTATGCATCAAAGACATGCTCAACTTCAGCGAACTAACGCGAATCATCCTT
CACTTAATGGTCCAATAAATGCTTTAAATTCTGAGGGCATTTTGGGGCCATCAACAGCTAGTGTCTTAGC
TGCCAAGATGTATGAAGAGCGATTGAAGCACCCACATTCAATGGAGTCTGAGGGATCACAACTTATTGAA
GCTAGTAGAATGGCTCTTCTCAAGTCAGCAACAAACCATGCAGGGCAATTAGTTCCAGGGACTCCTGGAA
ATGTGTCTACAACTCTGCAGCAAATCCAGGCACGGAATCAGCAAACGATTGATATTAAGAGTGAAGGTAA
CATGGGAGTACCCCAGAGATCTTTACCCATGGATCCATCATCTTTATACGGTCAAGGATTAATTCAACCT
AAACCTGGATTGAGCGGTGCAGGGCTGAACCAAGGTGTAAGCGGTTTACCACTGAAGGGCTGGCCATTAA
CTGGAATTGACCAGTTAAGGCCGAATTTGGGTGCTCAAATGCAGAAGCCATTTCTTTCAACACAGTCACA
GTTCCAACTTATGTCCCCACAGCAGCAACAACAATACTTAGCACAGGCCCAAGCACAAGGGAACCTTGGA
AACTCAACTAATTATGGGGATATTGATCCCCGCAGACTTACAGCATTGACCAGGGGTAGTTTGAATGGTA
AAGATAGTCAGCCTGCAGGAACGGATGGTTGTATTAGTTCCCCTATGCAATCCAGTTCACCCAAAGTCAG
ACCAGACCAAGAGTATCTCATGAAGATGCAGCAGACATCTTCCCAGCAACCCCAGGAACAGCTTCAGCAG
CAGCAGCAGAACCAACAGCAGCAACAGAGCCAACAACAAATGCAACAGAACAATAGAAAAAGAAAGCAGC
CTACTTCTTCAGGACCAGCAAATAGTACCGGTACAGGAAACACTGTGGGTCCTGCAAACTCCCCACCATC
TACACCATCCACACATACTCCTGGGGATGGACTTGGAATGGGTGGTAATATGCGCCACGTTCCAAAGAAC
TTAATGATTTATGGTGCGGATGGAACTGGACTTGCCTCCTCTTCAAATCAAATGGATGACCTGGAGCAGT
TTGGTGATGTGGGCTCTTTGGACGATAATGTTGAATCCTTCTTATCCAATGATGATGGAGATCCCAGGGA
TATTTTTGCTGCACTCAAAAGAAGTCCTGCAGAGCCTAGCCCAGCCGTTTCAAAAGGTTTTACTTTCAGT
GAAGTCAACTGTTGGCGCACAAGCAACAGCAAAATTGTTTGCTGCCACTTCTCTTCAGATGGCAAGATTT
TGGCTAGTGCAGGACATGAAAAGAAGGCTGTACTTTGGAACATGGAAAATTTTCAGACACAGTATACACC
AGAAGAGCATGCCCTTATTATCACTGATGTCCGTTTCAGGCCTAACTCTAGTCAGCTGGCAACATCTTCT
TTTGATAGAACTATTAAATTATGGAATGCTGCCGATCCTGGATTCTCTTTGCATACATTCACTGGGCACA
ACGGCCAGGTCACATCATTAGATTTTCATCCAAAGAAAACAGACCTTCTATGCTCTTGTGATGGCAGTGG
TGAAATCCGGTACTGGAATGTGACCCAGTTTGCATGCTTGCGTGCCATAAAGGGTGGTAGTGCCCAAGTC
CGGTTTCAGCCTCATGTTGGACAGTTTTTAGCCGCAGCTGCTGAAAACGTGGTTTCCATATTTGACATTG
AGACACATGGGAAAAAATACACTCTACAGGGCCATAACACTGATGTGCAGTCAGTGTGCTGGGACAACAA
TGGGGAATATATTGCATCTGTCAGTCAGGACCTAGTTAAGGTTTGGTCAATGTCAACTGGGGATTGCATT
TATGAGCTTAGTTCCAATGGAAACAAGTTCCATTCTTGCGTGTTCCACCCGAGCTATTCCAATCTCTTGG
TTATTGGAGGCTACCAGTCTCTCGAGGTTTGGAACATGGTGAAAAACCAGAGCCTAACCGTACAAGCTCA
TGAAGGTCTAATTGCGGCGCTGGCGCAGTCACCAGTCACAGGGATGATAGCTTCTGCTAGCCATGACAAC
TCTGTCAAGGTGTGGAAAAAGGGTGGGCGCGCCGACCCAGCTTTCTTGTACAAAGTTGGCATTATAAGAA
AGCATTGCTTATCAATTTGTTGCAACGAACAGGTCACTATCAGTCAAAATAAAATCATTATTTGCCATCC
AGCTGATATCCCCTATAGTGAGTCGTATTACATGGTCATAGCTGTTTCCTGGCAGCTCTGGCCCGTGTCT
CAAAATCTCTGATGTTACATTGCACAAGATAAAAATATATCATCATGAACAATAAAACTGTCTGCTTACA
TAAACAGTAATACAAGGGGTGTTATGAGCCATATTCAACGGGAAACGTCGAGGCCGCGATTAAATTCCAA
CATGGATGCTGATTTATATGGGTATAAATGGGCTCGCGATAATGTCGGGCAATCAGGTGCGACAATCTAT
CGCTTGTATGGGAAGCCCGATGCGCCAGAGTTGTTTCTGAAACATGGCAAAGGTAGCGTTGCCAATGATG
TTACAGATGAGATGGTCAGACTAAACTGGCTGACGGAATTTATGCCTCTTCCGACCATCAAGCATTTTAT
CCGTACTCCTGATGATGCATGGTTACTCACCACTGCGATCCCCGGAAAAACAGCATTCCAGGTATTAGAA
GAATATCCTGATTCAGGTGAAAATATTGTTGATGCGCTGGCAGTGTTCCTGCGCCGGTTGCATTCGATTC
CTGTTTGTAATTGTCCTTTTAACAGCGATCGCGTATTTCGTCTCGCTCAGGCGCAATCACGAATGAATAA
CGGTTTGGTTGATGCGAGTGATTTTGATGACGAGCGTAATGGCTGGCCTGTTGAACAAGTCTGGAAAGAA
ATGCATAAACTTTTGCCATTCTCACCGGATTCAGTCGTCACTCATGGTGATTTCTCACTTGATAACCTTA
TTTTTGACGAGGGGAAATTAATAGGTTGTATTGATGTTGGACGAGTCGGAATCGCAGACCGATACCAGGA
TCTTGCCATCCTATGGAACTGCCTCGGTGAGTTTTCTCCTTCATTACAGAAACGGCTTTTTCAAAAATAT
GGTATTGATAATCCTGATATGAATAAATTGCAGTTTCATTTGATGCTCGATGAGTTTTTCTAATCAGAAT
TGGTTAATTGGTTGTAACACTGGCAGAGCATTACGCTGACTTGACGGGACGGCGCAAGCTCATGACCAAA
ATCCCTTAACGTGAGTTACGCGTCGTTCCACTGAGCGTCAGACCCCGTAGAAAAGATCAAAGGATCTTCT
TGAGATCCTTTTTTTCTGCGCGTAATCTGCTGCTTGCAAACAAAAAAACCACCGCTACCAGCGGTGGTTT
GTTTGCCGGATCAAGAGCTACCAACTCTTTTTCCGAAGGTAACTGGCTTCAGCAGAGCGCAGATACCAAA
TACTGTCCTTCTAGTGTAGCCGTAGTTAGGCCACCACTTCAAGAACTCTGTAGCACCGCCTACATACCTC
GCTCTGCTAATCCTGTTACCAGTGGCTGCTGCCAGTGGCGATAAGTCGTGTCTTACCGGGTTGGACTCAA
GACGATAGTTACCGGATAAGGCGCAGCGGTCGGGCTGAACGGGGGGTTCGTGCACACAGCCCAGCTTGGA
GCGAACGACCTACACCGAACTGAGATACCTACAGCGTGAGCATTGAGAAAGCGCCACGCTTCCCGAAGGG
AGAAAGGCGGACAGGTATCCGGTAAGCGGCAGGGTCGGAACAGGAGAGCGCACGAGGGAGCTTCCAGGGG
GAAACGCCTGGTATCTTTATAGTCCTGTCGGGTTTCGCCACCTCTGACTTGAGCGTCGATTTTTGTGATG
CTCGTCAGGGGGGCGGAGCCTATGGAAAAACGCCAGCAACGCGGCCTTTTTACGGTTCCTGGCCTTTTGC
TGGCCTTTTGCTCACATGTTCTTTCCTGCGTTATCCCCTGATTCTGTGGATAACCGTATTACCGCCTTTG
AGTGAGCTGATACCGCTCGCCGCAGCCGAACGACCGAGCGCAGCGAGTCAGTGAGCGAGGAAGCGGAAGA
GCGCCCAATACGCAAACCGCCTCTCCCCGCGCGTTGGCCGATTCATTAATGCAGCTGGCACGACAGGTTT
CCCGACTGGAAAGCGGGCAGTGAGCGCAACGCAATTAATACGCGTACCGCTAGCCAGGAAGAGTTTGTAG
AAACGCAAAAAGGCCATCCGTCAGGATGGCCTTCTGCTTAGTTTGATGCCTGGCAGTTTATGGCGGGCGT
CCTGCCCGCCACCCTCCGGGCCGTTGCTTCACAACGTTCAAATCCGCTCCCGGCGGATTTGTCCTACTCA
GGAGAGCGTTCACCGACAAACAACAGATAAAACGAAAGGCCCAGTCTTCCGACTGAGCCTTTCGTTTTAT
TTGATGCCTGGCAGTTCCCTACTCTCGCGTTAACGCTAGCATGGATGTTTTCCCAGTCACGACGTTGTAA
AACGACGGCCAGTCTTAAGCTCGGGCCC
Features (pLannotate 1.2.2; 11 found; start..end, strand, type, name):
      1..100     +  protein_bind   attL1: mutant version of attL; recombination site for the Gateway® LR reaction LR Clonase™
    112..132     +  RBS            RBS: efficient ribosome binding site from bacteriophage T7 gene 10 (Olins and Rangwala, 1989)
    142..2538    +  CDS            LUH: LUH_ARATH - Also known as MUM1 From Arabidopsis thaliana (Mouse-ear cress).
   2555..2654    -  protein_bind   attL2: mutant version of attL; recombination site for the Gateway® LR reaction LR Clonase™
   2672..2690    -  promoter       T7 promoter: promoter for bacteriophage T7 RNA polymerase
   2824..3633    +  CDS            KanR: aminoglycoside phosphotransferase; aph(3')-Ia; confers resistance to kanamycin in bacteria or G418 (Geneticin®) in eukaryotes
   3780..4368    +  rep_origin     ori: high-copy-number ColE1/pMB1/pBR322/pUC origin of replication
   4551..4643    +  CDS            lacI (fragment): lac repressor; lacI; The lac repressor binds to the lac operator to inhibit transcription in E. coli. This inhibition can be relieved by adding lactose or isopropyl-β-D-thiogalactopyranoside (IPTG).
   4698..4725    -  terminator     rrnB T2 terminator: transcription terminator T2 from the E. coli rrnB gene
   4857..4900    +  terminator     rrnB T1 terminator: Escherichia coli rrnB; transcription terminator T1 from the E. coli rrnB gene
   4947..4983    -  CDS            lacZα (fragment): LacZα fragment of β-galactosidase; lacZ fragment
