[The description below was written by a language model from this plasmid's Addgene catalogue record and pLannotate feature annotations shown in this document.]
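Description:
pUT1498-HQ858756 is a Gateway entry clone built in the Invitrogen pENTR/SD backbone and carries a maize (Zea mays) transcription factor open reading frame from the LUG family. It belongs to a maize transcription factor ORF collection assembled for functional genomics. The plasmid is propagated in E. coli under kanamycin selection, conferred by an aph(3')-Ia aminoglycoside phosphotransferase gene, and replicates from a ColE1/pUC-type origin. The annotation describes this origin as high copy, whereas the catalogue entry lists the plasmid as low copy. The full sequence record is 4,998 nt, consistent with a 2,601 bp backbone plus a 2,397 bp insert.

The coding sequence was PCR-amplified from a full-length cDNA clone and retains its native stop codon, so it is suited to native or N-terminally tagged expression rather than C-terminal fusions after transfer. It spans the full 2,397 bp between the attL1 and attL2 sites. The automated annotation labels it by similarity to Arabidopsis LEUNIG_HOMOLOG (LUH/MUM1), which fits the LUG family assignment, although the insert itself is the maize gene. A bacteriophage T7 gene 10 ribosome binding site lies just upstream of the ORF inside the att-flanked region, a feature of the SD version of the vector that supports translation in bacterial systems once the cassette is moved downstream of a suitable promoter. rrnB T1 and T2 terminators upstream of attL1 insulate the insert from read-through transcription, a T7 promoter lies beyond attL2 in the reverse orientation, and short lacI and lacZα fragments are backbone remnants. The entry clone has no forward-oriented promoter driving the ORF. Its purpose is LR Clonase recombination into destination vectors for expression or interaction studies.
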