Addgene plasmid #27838: pUT1498-HQ858756
Depositing lab: John Gray & Erich Grotewold. Depositing organization: University of Toledo. Publication: The Maize TFome--development of a transcription factor open reading frame collection for functional genomics. Burdo B, Gray J, Goetting-Minesky MP, Wittler B, Hunt M, Li T, Velliquette D, Thomas J, Gentzel I, dos Santos Brito M, Mejia-Guerra MK, Connolly LN, Qaisi D, Li W, Casas MI, Doseff AI, Grotewold E. Plant J. 2014 Oct;80(2):356-66. doi: 10.1111/tpj.12623. Epub 2014 Aug 26. PubMed 25053252.
Backbone
  Vector backbone: pENTR/SD
  Backbone manufacturer: Invitrogen
  Backbone size w/o insert (bp): 2601
  Vector type: Entry vector
Growth in bacteria
  Bacterial resistance: Kanamycin, 50 μg/mL
  Growth temperature: 37°C
  Growth strain: DH5alpha
  Growth instructions: E. coli TOP10
  Copy number: Low Copy
Gene/Insert
  Gene/Insert name: LUG transcription factor from DT941769
  Species: Zea mays
  Insert size (bp): 2397
  GenBank ID: HQ858756
  Cloning method: Restriction Enzyme
  Sequencing primers: 5′ M13 For; 3′ M13 Rev
Terms and licenses: Academic/Nonprofit Terms; Industry Terms: Not Available to Industry
Depositor comments: This CDS was amplified using PCR from a full length cDNA template from the Maize Full-length cDNA Project (www.maizecdna.org) and the PCR product included the stop codon. The PCR product was cloned into a Gateway pENTR/SD vector. Further information on this gene may be obtained at www.grassius.org using the GenBank number. (The second half of the plasmid name is the GenBank Number for the sequence of the insert)
How to cite: pUT1498-HQ858756 was a gift from John Gray & Erich Grotewold (Addgene plasmid # 27838 ; http://n2t.net/addgene:27838 ; RRID:Addgene_27838)
