>Addgene plasmid #27838 | pUT1498-HQ858756 | addgene partial sequence | sequence record 34128 | 27838 with M13rev
AATAATGATTTTATTTTGACTGATAGTGACCTGTTCGTTGCAACAAATTGATAAGCAATGCTTTCTTATA
ATGCCAACTTTGTACAAGAAAGCTGGGTCGGCGCGCCCACCCTTTTTCCACACCTTGACAGAGTTGTCAT
GGCTAGCAGAAGCTATCATCCCTGTGACTGGTGACTGCGCCAGCGCCGCAATTAGACCTTCATGAGCTTG
TACGGTTAGGCTCTGGTTTTTCACCATGTTCCAAACCTCGAGAGACTGGTAGCCTCCAATAACCAAGAGA
TTGGAATAGCTCGGGTGGAACACGCAAGAATGGAACTTGTTTCCATTGGAACTAAGCTCATAAATGCAAT
CCCCAGTTGACATTGACCAAACCTTAACTAGGTCCTGACTGACAGATGCAATATATTCCCCATTGTTGTC
CCAGCACACTGACTGCACATCAGTGTTATGGCCCTGTAGAGTGTATTTTTTCCCATGTGTCTCAATGTCA
AATATGGAAACCACGTTTTCAGCAGCTGCGGCTAAAAACTGTCCAACATGAGGCTGAAACCGGACTTGGG
CACTACCACCCTTTATGGCACGCAAGCATGCAAACTGGGTCACATTCCAGTACCGGATTTCACCACTGCC
ATCACAAGAGCATAGAAGGTCTGTTTTCTTTGG
